Addgene plasmid #114719: pUC19_4xT790M_28bp
Purpose: 4 x 28 bp repeats of the EGFR T790M allele used as SiMREPS analyte standard
Depositing lab: Nils Walter. Depositing organization: University of Michigan. Publication: Ultra-specific and Amplification-free Quantification of Mutant DNA by Single-molecule Kinetic Fingerprinting. Hayward SL, Lund PE, Kang Q, Johnson-Buck A, Tewari M, Walter NG. J Am Chem Soc. 2018 Aug 20. doi: 10.1021/jacs.8b06685. PubMed 30125495.
Backbone
  Vector backbone: pUC19
  Backbone size w/o insert (bp): 2686
  Total vector size (bp): 2874
  Vector type: Bacterial Expression
Growth in bacteria
  Bacterial resistance: Ampicillin, 100 μg/mL
  Growth temperature: 37°C
  Growth strain: NEB Stable
  Copy number: High Copy
Gene/Insert
  Gene/Insert name: EGFR
  Species: H. sapiens (human)
  Insert size (bp): 188
  Mutation: c.2369C>T (Substitution, position 2369, C➞T); p.Threonine 790 to Methionine
  Entrez Gene: EGFR (a.k.a. ERBB, ERBB1, ERRP, HER1, NISBD2, NNCIS, PIG61, mENA)
  Cloning method: Restriction Enzyme; 5′ cloning site SmaI (destroyed during cloning); 3′ cloning site SmaI (destroyed during cloning)
  Sequencing primers: 5′ tctgacacatgcagctcc; 3′ caggaaacagctatgacc
Terms and licenses: Academic/Nonprofit Terms; Industry Terms: Not Available to Industry
Depositor comments: Fragments contain 6 bp barcode TAGGAC at 3' end after digestion with MylI and ZraI
How to cite: pUC19_4xT790M_28bp was a gift from Nils Walter (Addgene plasmid # 114719 ; http://n2t.net/addgene:114719 ; RRID:Addgene_114719)
