[The description below was written by a language model from this plasmid's Addgene catalogue record and the feature table of its GenBank file.]
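Description:
pUC19_4xT790M_28bp is a small, high-copy bacterial plasmid (2874 bp in total) built on the pUC19 cloning vector. It serves as a source of defined DNA fragments rather than as an expression construct, although the catalogue classes it under bacterial expression. It replicates in E. coli from the pUC-type ColE1/pMB1 origin and is selected with ampicillin through the beta-lactamase (bla) gene and its native promoter. The remaining annotated features are standard pUC19 elements: the lac promoter, lac operator and CAP binding site, plus the M13 forward and reverse primer sites that flank the multiple cloning region within lacZα.

The payload is a 188 bp synthetic insert placed in the SmaI site of the polylinker, with the site destroyed at both junctions. The insert is not annotated as a feature in the sequence record, but it falls in the interval between the M13 primer sites. According to the record, it carries four repeats of a 28 bp segment of human EGFR bearing the c.2369C>T substitution, which encodes the T790M change. No protein product is intended. Instead, depositor notes indicate that double restriction digestion releases the short repeat units, each of which retains a 6 bp barcode at its 3′ end.

These fragments are used as a mutant-allele analyte standard for SiMREPS, an amplification-free single-molecule kinetic fingerprinting method for quantifying mutant DNA. The recommended host is a strain suited to maintaining repeats, which fits the tandem arrangement of the insert.
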