LOCUS       Exported 2874 bp ds-DNA circular SYN 13-MAY-2021
DEFINITION  4 x 28 bp repeats of the EGFR T790M allele used as SiMREPS analyte
            standard.
ACCESSION   .
VERSION     .
KEYWORDS    pUC19_4xT790M_28bp
SOURCE      synthetic DNA construct
  ORGANISM  synthetic DNA construct
REFERENCE   1 (bases 1 to 2874)
  AUTHORS   Hayward SL, Lund PE, Kang Q, Johnson-Buck A, Tewari M, Walter NG
  TITLE     Ultra-specific and Amplification-free Quantification of Mutant DNA
            by Single-molecule Kinetic Fingerprinting.
  JOURNAL   J Am Chem Soc. 2018 Aug 20. doi: 10.1021/jacs.8b06685.
  PUBMED    30125495
REFERENCE   2 (bases 1 to 2874)
  AUTHORS   .
  TITLE     Direct Submission
  JOURNAL   Exported May 13, 2021 from SnapGene Server 1.1.58
            http://www.snapgene.com
FEATURES             Location/Qualifiers
     source          1..2874
                     /organism="synthetic DNA construct"
                     /mol_type="other DNA"
     CDS             complement(95..955)
                     /codon_start=1
                     /gene="bla"
                     /product="beta-lactamase"
                     /label=AmpR
                     /note="confers resistance to ampicillin, carbenicillin, and
                     related antibiotics"
                     /translation="MSIQHFRVALIPFFAAFCLPVFAHPETLVKVKDAEDQLGARVGYI
                     ELDLNSGKILESFRPEERFPMMSTFKVLLCGAVLSRIDAGQEQLGRRIHYSQNDLVEYS
                     PVTEKHLTDGMTVRELCSAAITMSDNTAANLLLTTIGGPKELTAFLHNMGDHVTRLDRW
                     EPELNEAIPNDERDTTMPVAMATTLRKLLTGELLTLASRQQLIDWMEADKVAGPLLRSA
                     LPAGWFIADKSGAGERGSRGIIAALGPDGKPSRIVVIYTTGSQATMDERNRQIAEIGAS
                     LIKHW"
     primer_bind     718..737
                     /label=Amp-R
                     /note="Ampicillin resistance gene, reverse primer"
     promoter        complement(956..1060)
                     /gene="bla"
                     /label=AmpR promoter
     primer_bind     1128..1146
                     /label=pBRforEco
                     /note="pBR322 vectors, upsteam of EcoRI site, forward
                     primer"
     primer_bind     complement(1184..1206)
                     /label=pGEX 3'
                     /note="pGEX vectors, reverse primer"
     primer_bind     1306..1325
                     /label=pRS-marker
                     /note="pRS vectors, use to sequence yeast selectable
                     marker"
     primer_bind     1519..1541
                     /label=M13/pUC Forward
                     /note="In lacZ gene"
     primer_bind     1533..1550
                     /label=M13 Forward
                     /note="In lacZ gene. Also called M13-F20 or M13 (-21)
                     Forward"
     primer_bind     1534..1550
                     /label=M13 fwd
                     /note="common sequencing primer, one of multiple similar
                     variants"
     primer_bind     complement(1808..1824)
                     /label=M13 rev
                     /note="common sequencing primer, one of multiple similar
                     variants"
     primer_bind     complement(1808..1824)
                     /label=M13 Reverse
                     /note="In lacZ gene. Also called M13-rev"
     primer_bind     complement(1821..1843)
                     /label=M13/pUC Reverse
                     /note="In lacZ gene"
     protein_bind    1832..1848
                     /label=lac operator
                     /bound_moiety="lac repressor encoded by lacI"
                     /note="The lac repressor binds to the lac operator to
                     inhibit transcription in E. coli. This inhibition can be
                     relieved by adding lactose or
                     isopropyl-beta-D-thiogalactopyranoside (IPTG)."
     promoter        complement(1856..1886)
                     /label=lac promoter
                     /note="promoter for the E. coli lac operon"
     protein_bind    1901..1922
                     /label=CAP binding site
                     /bound_moiety="E. coli catabolite activator protein"
                     /note="CAP binding activates transcription in the presence
                     of cAMP."
     primer_bind     complement(2039..2056)
                     /label=L4440
                     /note="L4440 vector, forward primer"
     rep_origin      complement(2210..2798)
                     /direction=LEFT
                     /label=ori
                     /note="high-copy-number ColE1/pMB1/pBR322/pUC origin of
                     replication"
     primer_bind     complement(2290..2309)
                     /label=pBR322ori-F
                     /note="pBR322 origin, forward primer"
ORIGIN
        1 gattatcaaa aaggatcttc acctagatcc ttttaaatta aaaatgaagt tttaaatcaa
       61 tctaaagtat atatgagtaa acttggtctg acagttacca atgcttaatc agtgaggcac
      121 ctatctcagc gatctgtcta tttcgttcat ccatagttgc ctgactcccc gtcgtgtaga
      181 taactacgat acgggagggc ttaccatctg gccccagtgc tgcaatgata ccgcgagacc
      241 cacgctcacc ggctccagat ttatcagcaa taaaccagcc agccggaagg gccgagcgca
      301 gaagtggtcc tgcaacttta tccgcctcca tccagtctat taattgttgc cgggaagcta
      361 gagtaagtag ttcgccagtt aatagtttgc gcaacgttgt tgccattgct acaggcatcg
      421 tggtgtcacg ctcgtcgttt ggtatggctt cattcagctc cggttcccaa cgatcaaggc
      481 gagttacatg atcccccatg ttgtgcaaaa aagcggttag ctccttcggt cctccgatcg
      541 ttgtcagaag taagttggcc gcagtgttat cactcatggt tatggcagca ctgcataatt
      601 ctcttactgt catgccatcc gtaagatgct tttctgtgac tggtgagtac tcaaccaagt
      661 cattctgaga atagtgtatg cggcgaccga gttgctcttg cccggcgtca atacgggata
      721 ataccgcgcc acatagcaga actttaaaag tgctcatcat tggaaaacgt tcttcggggc
      781 gaaaactctc aaggatctta ccgctgttga gatccagttc gatgtaaccc actcgtgcac
      841 ccaactgatc ttcagcatct tttactttca ccagcgtttc tgggtgagca aaaacaggaa
      901 ggcaaaatgc cgcaaaaaag ggaataaggg cgacacggaa atgttgaata ctcatactct
      961 tcctttttca atattattga agcatttatc agggttattg tctcatgagc ggatacatat
     1021 ttgaatgtat ttagaaaaat aaacaaatag gggttccgcg cacatttccc cgaaaagtgc
     1081 cacctgacgt ctaagaaacc attattatca tgacattaac ctataaaaat aggcgtatca
     1141 cgaggccctt tcgtctcgcg cgtttcggtg atgacggtga aaacctctga cacatgcagc
     1201 tcccggagac ggtcacagct tgtctgtaag cggatgccgg gagcagacaa gcccgtcagg
     1261 gcgcgtcagc gggtgttggc gggtgtcggg gctggcttaa ctatgcggca tcagagcaga
     1321 ttgtactgag agtgcaccat atgcggtgtg aaataccgca cagatgcgta aggagaaaat
     1381 accgcatcag gcgccattcg ccattcaggc tgcgcaactg ttgggaaggg cgatcggtgc
     1441 gggcctcttc gctattacgc cagctggcga aagggggatg tgctgcaagg cgattaagtt
     1501 gggtaacgcc agggttttcc cagtcacgac gttgtaaaac gacggccagt gaattcgagc
     1561 tcggtaccca gcgagtcatt caatcatgca gctcatgccc ttcgtaggac gtcaaagtcg
     1621 agtccgacaa tcatgcagct catgcccttc gtaggacgtc aagttggagt cagtcaatca
     1681 tgcagctcat gcccttcgta ggacgtcaaa gtcgagtccg acaatcatgc agctcatgcc
     1741 cttcgtagga cgtctaaggg gatcctctag agtcgacctg caggcatgca agcttggcgt
     1801 aatcatggtc atagctgttt cctgtgtgaa attgttatcc gctcacaatt ccacacaaca
     1861 tacgagccgg aagcataaag tgtaaagcct ggggtgccta atgagtgagc taactcacat
     1921 taattgcgtt gcgctcactg cccgctttcc agtcgggaaa cctgtcgtgc cagctgcatt
     1981 aatgaatcgg ccaacgcgcg gggagaggcg gtttgcgtat tgggcgctct tccgcttcct
     2041 cgctcactga ctcgctgcgc tcggtcgttc ggctgcggcg agcggtatca gctcactcaa
     2101 aggcggtaat acggttatcc acagaatcag gggataacgc aggaaagaac atgtgagcaa
     2161 aaggccagca aaaggccagg aaccgtaaaa aggccgcgtt gctggcgttt ttccataggc
     2221 tccgcccccc tgacgagcat cacaaaaatc gacgctcaag tcagaggtgg cgaaacccga
     2281 caggactata aagataccag gcgtttcccc ctggaagctc cctcgtgcgc tctcctgttc
     2341 cgaccctgcc gcttaccgga tacctgtccg cctttctccc ttcgggaagc gtggcgcttt
     2401 ctcatagctc acgctgtagg tatctcagtt cggtgtaggt cgttcgctcc aagctgggct
     2461 gtgtgcacga accccccgtt cagcccgacc gctgcgcctt atccggtaac tatcgtcttg
     2521 agtccaaccc ggtaagacac gacttatcgc cactggcagc agccactggt aacaggatta
     2581 gcagagcgag gtatgtaggc ggtgctacag agttcttgaa gtggtggcct aactacggct
     2641 acactagaag aacagtattt ggtatctgcg ctctgctgaa gccagttacc ttcggaaaaa
     2701 gagttggtag ctcttgatcc ggcaaacaaa ccaccgctgg tagcggtggt ttttttgttt
     2761 gcaagcagca gattacgcgc agaaaaaaag gatctcaaga agatcctttg atcttttcta
     2821 cggggtctga cgctcagtgg aacgaaaact cacgttaagg gattttggtc atga
//
